>Addgene plasmid #106991 | T7-5iX | addgene full sequence | sequence record 240714 | Addgene NGS Result
TAATACGACTCACTATAGGGCGAATTCGAGCTCACTCTCTTCCGCATCGCTGTCTGCGAGGTACCCTACC
AGGTGAGTATGGATCCCTCTAAAAGCGGGCATGACTTCTAGAGTAGTCCAGGGTTTCCGAGGGTTTCCGT
CGACGATGTCAGCTCGTCTCGAGGGCGTACTAACTGGGCCGCTACATGATATACGCACGGGTCCTACACA
ACATACTGCAGGACAAACTCTTCGCGGTCTCTGCATGCAAGCTTTTGTTCCCTTTAGTGAGGGTTAATTT
CGAGCTTGGCGTAATCATGGTCATAGCTGTTTCCTGTGTGAAATTGTTATCCGCTCACAATTCCACACAA
CATACGAGCCGGAAGCATAAAGTGTAAAGCCTGGGGTGCCTAATGAGTGAGCTAACTCACATTAATTGCG
TTGCGCTCACTGCCCGCTTTCCAGTCGGGAAACCTGTCGTGCCAGCTGCATTAATGAATCGGCCAACGCG
CGGGGAGAGGCGGTTTGCGTATTGGGCGCTCTTCCGCTTCCTCGCTCACTGACTCGCTGCGCTCGGTCGT
TCGGCTGCGGCGAGCGGTATCAGCTCACTCAAAGGCGGTAATACGGTTATCCACAGAATCAGGGGATAAC
GCAGGAAAGAACATGTGAGCAAAAGGCCAGCAAAAGGCCAGGAACCGTAAAAAGGCCGCGTTGCTGGCGT
TTTTCCATAGGCTCCGCCCCCCTGACGAGCATCACAAAAATCGACGCTCAAGTCAGAGGTGGCGAAACCC
GACAGGACTATAAAGATACCAGGCGTTTCCCCCTGGAAGCTCCCTCGTGCGCTCTCCTGTTCCGACCCTG
CCGCTTACCGGATACCTGTCCGCCTTTCTCCCTTCGGGAAGCGTGGCGCTTTCTCATAGCTCACGCTGTA
GGTATCTCAGTTCGGTGTAGGTCGTTCGCTCCAAGCTGGGCTGTGTGCACGAACCCCCCGTTCAGCCCGA
CCGCTGCGCCTTATCCGGTAACTATCGTCTTGAGTCCAACCCGGTAAGACACGACTTATCGCCACTGGCA
GCAGCCACTGGTAACAGGATTAGCAGAGCGAGGTATGTAGGCGGTGCTACAGAGTTCTTGAAGTGGTGGC
CTAACTACGGCTACACTAGAAGAACAGTATTTGGTATCTGCGCTCTGCTGAAGCCAGTTACCTTCGGAAA
AAGAGTTGGTAGCTCTTGATCCGGCAAACAAACCACCGCTGGTAGCGGTGGTTTTTTTGTTTGCAAGCAG
CAGATTACGCGCAGAAAAAAAGGATCTCAAGAAGATCCTTTGATCTTTTCTACGGGGTCTGACGCTCAGT
GGAACGAAAACTCACGTTAAGGGATTTTGGTCATGAGATTATCAAAAAGGATCTTCACCTAGATCCTTTT
AAATTAAAAATGAAGTTTTAAATCAATCTAAAGTATATATGAGTAAACTTGGTCTGACAGTTACCAATGC
TTAATCAGTGAGGCACCTATCTCAGCGATCTGTCTATTTCGTTCATCCATAGTTGCCTGACTCCCCGTCG
TGTAGATAACTACGATACGGGAGGGCTTACCATCTGGCCCCAGTGCTGCAATGATACCGCGAGACCCACG
CTCACCGGCTCCAGATTTATCAGCAATAAACCAGCCAGCCGGAAGGGCCGAGCGCAGAAGTGGTCCTGCA
ACTTTATCCGCCTCCATCCAGTCTATTAATTGTTGCCGGGAAGCTAGAGTAAGTAGTTCGCCAGTTAATA
GTTTGCGCAACGTTGTTGCCATTGCTACAGGCATCGTGGTGTCACGCTCGTCGTTTGGTATGGCTTCATT
CAGCTCCGGTTCCCAACGATCAAGGCGAGTTACATGATCCCCCATGTTGTGCAAAAAAGCGGTTAGCTCC
TTCGGTCCTCCGATCGTTGTCAGAAGTAAGTTGGCCGCAGTGTTATCACTCATGGTTATGGCAGCACTGC
ATAATTCTCTTACTGTCATGCCATCCGTAAGATGCTTTTCTGTGACTGGTGAGTACTCAACCAAGTCATT
CTGAGAATAGTGTATGCGGCGACCGAGTTGCTCTTGCCCGGCGTCAATACGGGATAATACCGCGCCACAT
AGCAGAACTTTAAAAGTGCTCATCATTGGAAAACGTTCTTCGGGGCGAAAACTCTCAAGGATCTTACCGC
TGTTGAGATCCAGTTCGATGTAACCCACTCGTGCACCCAACTGATCTTCAGCATCTTTTACTTTCACCAG
CGTTTCTGGGTGAGCAAAAACAGGAAGGCAAAATGCCGCAAAAAAGGGAATAAGGGCGACACGGAAATGT
TGAATACTCATACTCTTCCTTTTTCAATATTATTGAAGCATTTATCAGGGTTATTGTCTCATGAGCGGAT
ACATATTTGAATGTATTTAGAAAAATAAACAAATAGGGGTTCCGCGCACATTTCCCCGAAAAGTGCCACC
TGACGTCTAAGAAACCATTATTATCATGACATTAACCTATAAAAATAGGCGTATCACGAGGCCCTTTCGT
CTCGCGCGTTTCGGTGATGACGGTGAAAACCTCTGACACATGCAGCTCCCGGAGACGGTCACAGCTTGTC
TGTAAGCGGATGCCGGGAGCAGACAAGCCCGTCAGGGCGCGTCAGCGGGTGTTGGCGGGTGTCGGGGCTG
GCTTAACTATGCGGCATCAGAGCAGATTGTACTGAGAGTGCACCATATGCGGTGTGAAATACCGCACAGA
TGCGTAAGGAGAAAATACCGCATCAGG
[124 nt withheld, positions 2758-2881]
C
[91 nt withheld, positions 2883-2973]
A
[49 nt withheld, positions 2975-3023]
CCTTTGACGTTGGAGTCCACGTTCTTT
[37 nt withheld, positions 3051-3087]
ACCCTATCTCGGTCTATTCTTTTGATTTATAAGGGATTTTGCCGATTTCGGCCTATTGGTTAAAAAATGA
GCTGATTTAACAAAAATTTAACGCGAATTTTAACAAAATATTAACGCTTACAATTTCCATTCGCCATTCA
GGCTGCGCAACTGTTGGGAAGGGCGATCGGTGCGGGCCTCTTCGCTATTACGCCAGCTGGCGAAAGGGGG
ATGTGCTGCAAGGCGATTAAGTTGGGTAACGCCAGGGTTTTCCCAGTCACGACGTTGTAAAACGACGGCC
AGTGAATTG
Features (pLannotate 1.2.2; 16 found; start..end, strand, type, name):
      1..19      +  promoter       T7 promoter: promoter for bacteriophage T7 RNA polymerase
     91..109     +  intron         chimeric intron (fragment): chimera between introns from adenovirus and immunoglobulin heavy chain genes
    112..128     +  misc_feature   Ad SA (fragment): adenovirus major late transcript splice acceptor (Friedrich and Soriano, 1991)
    220..240     +  misc_feature   Ad SA (fragment): adenovirus major late transcript splice acceptor (Friedrich and Soriano, 1991)
    261..279     -  promoter       T3 promoter: promoter for bacteriophage T3 RNA polymerase
    324..340     -  protein_bind   lac operator: The lac repressor binds to the lac operator to inhibit transcription in E. coli. This inhibition can be relieved by adding lactose or isopropyl-β-D-thiogalactopyranoside (IPTG). lac repressor encoded by lacI
    348..378     -  promoter       lac promoter: promoter for the E. coli lac operon
    393..414     -  protein_bind   CAP binding site: CAP binding activates transcription in the presence of cAMP. E. coli catabolite activator protein
    427..519     -  CDS            lacI (fragment): lac repressor; lacI; The lac repressor binds to the lac operator to inhibit transcription in E. coli. This inhibition can be relieved by adding lactose or isopropyl-β-D-thiogalactopyranoside (IPTG).
    702..1290    -  rep_origin     ori: high-copy-number ColE1/pMB1/pBR322/pUC origin of replication
   1461..2321    -  CDS            AmpR: β-lactamase; bla; confers resistance to ampicillin, carbenicillin, and related antibiotics
   2322..2426    -  promoter       AmpR promoter: bla
   2521..2556    +  CDS            rop (fragment): Rop protein, which maintains plasmids at low copy number; rop
   2658..2757    +  misc_feature   bom (fragment): basis of mobility region from pBR322
   2758..3186    +  rep_origin     f1 ori (sequence partly withheld): f1 bacteriophage origin of replication; arrow indicates direction of (+) strand synthesis
   3217..3374    -  CDS            lacZα (fragment): LacZα fragment of β-galactosidase; lacZ fragment
