[The description below was written by a language model from this plasmid's Addgene catalogue record and pLannotate feature annotations shown in this document.]
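Description:
T7-5iX is a small (about 3.4 kb) pUC-based bacterial plasmid that serves as a template for in vitro transcription of an RNA called 5iX by bacteriophage T7 RNA polymerase. It is propagated in E. coli at high copy number from a ColE1/pUC-type origin and is selected with ampicillin through the β-lactamase gene and its native promoter. The backbone also carries an f1 phage origin, which in principle allows single-stranded DNA production. It retains typical cloning-vector remnants: a lac promoter, operator and CAP binding site, a partial lacZα, and short fragments annotated as lacI, rop and bom. None of these remnants appears to play a role in the intended use.

The payload lies immediately downstream of the T7 promoter at the start of the sequence record and spans roughly the first 250 nucleotides. It is bounded on the far side by an oppositely oriented T3 promoter. Within this region, automated annotation picks up only short matches: a fragment of an adenovirus/immunoglobulin chimeric intron and two fragments of the adenovirus major late splice acceptor. This suggests that the transcript is a synthetic splicing substrate built from adenovirus major late–type intron and splice-site sequences. The record does not define the exact architecture of 5iX, such as which exons, introns or splice sites it contains or what the name encodes. The associated publication concerns the assembly of human pre-spliceosomes across introns and exons, so the plasmid is most plausibly used to make a defined pre-mRNA-like RNA for in vitro spliceosome assembly studies. No eukaryotic promoter, reporter or mammalian selection marker is annotated, which fits a role purely as a transcription template.
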