Addgene plasmid #106991: T7-5iX
Purpose: T7 transcription template for 5iX
Depositing lab: Melissa Moore. Depositing organization: University of Massachusetts, Worcester. Publication: Synergistic assembly of human pre-spliceosomes across introns and exons. Braun JE, Friedman LJ, Gelles J, Moore MJ. Elife. 2018 Jun 22;7. pii: 37751. doi: 10.7554/eLife.37751. PubMed 29932423.
Backbone
  Vector backbone: pUC
Growth in bacteria
  Bacterial resistance: Ampicillin, 100 μg/mL
  Growth temperature: 37°C
  Growth strain: DH5alpha
  Copy number: High Copy
Gene/Insert
  Gene/Insert name: 5iX
Terms and licenses: Academic/Nonprofit Terms; Industry Terms: Not Available to Industry
How to cite: T7-5iX was a gift from Melissa Moore (Addgene plasmid # 106991 ; http://n2t.net/addgene:106991 ; RRID:Addgene_106991)
