>Addgene plasmid #106991 | T7-5iX | depositor partial sequence | sequence record 201997 | T7-5iX sequence 233 bps
GGGCGAATTCGAGCTCACTCTCTTCCGCATCGCTGTCTGCGAGGTACCCTACCAGGTGAGTATGGATCCC
TCTAAAAGCGGGCATGACTTCTAGAGTAGTCCAGGGTTTCCGAGGGTTTCCGTCGACGATGTCAGCTCGT
CTCGAGGGCGTACTAACTGGGCCGCTACATGATATACGCACGGGTCCTACACAACATACTGCAGGACAAA
CTCTTCGCGGTCTCTGCATGCAA
